Addgene plasmid #19333: pJL44 - Phsp16.48::MosTase::glh-2utr
Depositing lab: Erik Jorgensen. Depositing organization: University of Utah. Publication: Single-copy insertion of transgenes in Caenorhabditis elegans. Christian Frøkjær-Jensen, M Wayne Davis, Christopher E Hopkins, Blake J Newman, Jason M Thumme, Søren-Peter Olesen, Morten Grunnet & Erik M Jorgensen. 10.1038/ng.248 PubMed 18953339.
Backbone
  Vector backbone: N/A
  Backbone size w/o insert (bp): 2530
  Vector type: Worm Expression
Growth in bacteria
  Bacterial resistance: Ampicillin, 100 μg/mL
  Growth temperature: 37°C
  Growth strain: DH5alpha
  Copy number: High Copy
Gene/Insert
  Gene/Insert name: Phsp-16::Mos1 transposase
  Species: C. elegans (nematode)
  Insert size (bp): 2279
  Cloning method: Restriction Enzyme
  Sequencing primers: 5′ n/a
Terms and licenses: Academic/Nonprofit Terms; Industry Terms: Not Available to Industry
Depositor comments: This plasmid was made by Dr. Jean Louis Bessereau and described in the publication: Bessereau JL, Wright A, Williams DC, Schuske K, Davis MW, Jorgensen EM. Mobilization of a Drosophila transposon in the Caenorhabditis elegans germ line. Nature. 2001 Sep 6;413(6851):70-4. There is che-1 sequence in the plasmid. It comes from the glh-2 3' UTR fragment in the plasmid. The UTR fragment extends into the 3' region of the che-1 gene, which is tail to tail with glh-2 on the chromosome. This is only the last exon of che-1 and it is not relevant to the function of the construct.
How to cite: pJL44 - Phsp16.48::MosTase::glh-2utr was a gift from Erik Jorgensen (Addgene plasmid # 19333 ; http://n2t.net/addgene:19333 ; RRID:Addgene_19333)
