[The description below was written by a language model from this plasmid's Addgene catalogue record and the feature table of its GenBank file.]
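Description:
pJL44 (Phsp16.48::MosTase::glh-2utr) is a 4.8 kb worm expression plasmid that supplies heat-shock-inducible Mos1 transposase in Caenorhabditis elegans. The record names no specific backbone. The annotated bacterial elements are typical of a small pUC-type cloning vector: a high-copy ColE1/pMB1-family origin of replication, a beta-lactamase gene with its own promoter for ampicillin selection in E. coli, and remnants of the lac promoter, operator and CAP site flanking the cloning region. These lac elements and the various annotated primer sites are vector carry-over and play no role in the worm.

The roughly 2.3 kb insert places the Mos1 transposase coding sequence under the promoter of the C. elegans hsp-16.48 small heat shock protein gene, followed by a 3' UTR fragment from glh-2, a germline-expressed gene. Only the hsp-16.48 promoter is annotated in the feature table. The transposase ORF and the UTR fall in the unannotated stretch downstream of it and are known from the catalogue fields. The depositor notes that the glh-2 UTR fragment runs into the last exon of the neighbouring che-1 gene, which lies tail to tail with glh-2 on the chromosome. This che-1 sequence is irrelevant to the construct's function.

With this arrangement, a heat shock triggers transposase expression on demand. The plasmid was originally built to mobilise the Drosophila Mos1 transposon in the C. elegans germ line. The associated publication concerns Mos1-based single-copy insertion of transgenes. There, excision of a genomic Mos1 element creates a break that is repaired from a co-supplied template carrying the transgene.
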