LOCUS       Exported 4809 bp ds-DNA circular SYN 12-MAY-2021
DEFINITION  synthetic circular DNA
ACCESSION   .
VERSION     .
KEYWORDS    pJL44 - Phsp16.48::MosTase::glh-2utr
SOURCE      synthetic DNA construct
  ORGANISM  synthetic DNA construct
REFERENCE   1 (bases 1 to 4809)
  AUTHORS   Christian Frøkjær-Jensen, M Wayne Davis, Christopher E Hopkins,
  TITLE     Single-copy insertion of transgenes in Caenorhabditis elegans
  PUBMED    18953339
REFERENCE   2 (bases 1 to 4809)
  AUTHORS   .
  TITLE     Direct Submission
  JOURNAL   Exported May 12, 2021 from SnapGene Server 1.1.58
            http://www.snapgene.com
FEATURES             Location/Qualifiers
     source          1..4809
                     /organism="synthetic DNA construct"
                     /mol_type="other DNA"
     promoter        95..401
                     /label=hsp16-48 promoter
                     /note="promoter for the C. elegans heat shock protein 16-48
                     gene (Russnak and Candido, 1985)"
     primer_bind     complement(2383..2405)
                     /label=pGEX 3'
                     /note="pGEX vectors, reverse primer"
     primer_bind     2505..2524
                     /label=pRS-marker
                     /note="pRS vectors, use to sequence yeast selectable
                     marker"
     primer_bind     complement(2602..2620)
                     /label=pBRforEco
                     /note="pBR322 vectors, upsteam of EcoRI site, forward
                     primer"
     promoter        2688..2792
                     /gene="bla"
                     /label=AmpR promoter
     CDS             2793..3653
                     /codon_start=1
                     /gene="bla"
                     /product="beta-lactamase"
                     /label=AmpR
                     /note="confers resistance to ampicillin, carbenicillin, and
                     related antibiotics"
                     /translation="MSIQHFRVALIPFFAAFCLPVFAHPETLVKVKDAEDQLGARVGYI
                     ELDLNSGKILESFRPEERFPMMSTFKVLLCGAVLSRIDAGQEQLGRRIHYSQNDLVEYS
                     PVTEKHLTDGMTVRELCSAAITMSDNTAANLLLTTIGGPKELTAFLHNMGDHVTRLDRW
                     EPELNEAIPNDERDTTMPVAMATTLRKLLTGELLTLASRQQLIDWMEADKVAGPLLRSA
                     LPAGWFIADKSGAGERGSRGIIAALGPDGKPSRIVVIYTTGSQATMDERNRQIAEIGAS
                     LIKHW"
     primer_bind     complement(3011..3030)
                     /label=Amp-R
                     /note="Ampicillin resistance gene, reverse primer"
     rep_origin      3824..4412
                     /direction=RIGHT
                     /label=ori
                     /note="high-copy-number ColE1/pMB1/pBR322/pUC origin of
                     replication"
     primer_bind     4313..4332
                     /label=pBR322ori-F
                     /note="pBR322 origin, forward primer"
     primer_bind     4566..4583
                     /label=L4440
                     /note="L4440 vector, forward primer"
     protein_bind    4700..4721
                     /label=CAP binding site
                     /bound_moiety="E. coli catabolite activator protein"
                     /note="CAP binding activates transcription in the presence
                     of cAMP."
     promoter        4736..4766
                     /label=lac promoter
                     /note="promoter for the E. coli lac operon"
     protein_bind    4774..4790
                     /label=lac operator
                     /bound_moiety="lac repressor encoded by lacI"
                     /note="The lac repressor binds to the lac operator to
                     inhibit transcription in E. coli. This inhibition can be
                     relieved by adding lactose or
                     isopropyl-beta-D-thiogalactopyranoside (IPTG)."
     primer_bind     4779..4801
                     /label=M13/pUC Reverse
                     /note="In lacZ gene"
     primer_bind     4798..5
                     /label=M13 rev
                     /note="common sequencing primer, one of multiple similar
                     variants"
     primer_bind     4798..5
                     /label=M13 Reverse
                     /note="In lacZ gene. Also called M13-rev"
ORIGIN
        1 atgaccatga ttacgccaag cttgctggac ggaaatagtg gtaaagtgac atgattgtag
       61 tttgaagatt tcacaattag agtgaatgtt gtttggttcg gttttgtcac tgtatttata
      121 ctcatttcca cctttttcta gaacattcga gctgcttctt gcaaaaggag ggcgactcac
      181 attcagaaca ttgagaaata gtgtgcgtac tgaagaaacc cagatacttt ttcaatctgc
      241 gtctctttgc acctatgggg tgtattttga aatgaatgca tctaggacct tctagaacat
      301 tctaaacggc tgcaggatac gggtatataa gccaatcgtg ttcagaggaa accaatacac
      361 tttgttcaag tgcttactgt tcattctcta aacttcaaga acgcgttatg tcgagtttcg
      421 tgccgaataa agagcaaacg cggacagtat taattttctg ttttcatttg aagaaaacag
      481 ctgcggaatc gcaccgaatg cttgttgaag cctttggcga acaagtacca actgtgaaaa
      541 cgtgtgaacg gtggtttcaa cgcttcaaaa gtggtgattt tgacgtcgac gacaaagagc
      601 acggaaaacc gccaaaaagg tacgaagacg ccgaactgca agcattattg gatgaagacg
      661 atgctcaaac gtaagtttaa acatatatac taactaaccc atggattatt taaattttca
      721 ggcaaaaaca actcgcagag cagttggaag taagtcaaca agcagtttcc aatcgcttgc
      781 gagagatggg aaagattcag aaggtcggta gatgggtgcc acatgagttg aacgagaggc
      841 agatggagag gcgcaaaaac acatgcgaaa ttttgctttc acgatacaaa aggaagtcgt
      901 ttttgcatcg tatcgttact ggagatgaaa aatggatctt ttttgttaat cctaaacgta
      961 aaaagtcata cgttgatcct ggacaaccgg ccacatcgac tgctcgaccg aatcgctttg
     1021 gcaagaagac gatgctctgt gtttggtggg atcagagcgg tgtcatttac tatgagctct
     1081 tgaaacccgg cgaaacggtg aatacggcac gctaccaaca acaattgatc aatttgaacc
     1141 gtgcgcttca gagaaaacga ccggaatatc aaaaaagaca acacagggtc atttttctcc
     1201 atgacaacgc tccatcacat acggcaagag cggttcgcga cacgttggaa acactcaatt
     1261 gggaagtgct tccgcatgcg gcttactcac cagacctggc cccatccgat taccacctat
     1321 tcgcttcgat gggacacgca ctcgctgagc agcgcttcga ttcttacgaa agtgtgaaaa
     1381 aatggctcga tgaatggttc gccgcaaaag acgatgagtt ctactggcgt ggaatccaca
     1441 aattgcccga gagatgggaa aaatgtgtcg cgagcgacgg caaatacttt gaatagctag
     1501 catgtatctg catatccttc aaatgttgtc catattgtat cagtaaatta taatgccccc
     1561 tttttatata ttctccttat catgtaaatg ttctattgat tttttgctgg tgtaaaacgt
     1621 ttttatagta aatcctctcc acagtgaatt tgttaaattg tatcaaaaca agacattgat
     1681 taaatttgtt cgagacttgt ggattgtaaa atattttgca gaaaatggca atattcattt
     1741 agaaacatta cttccataat aggaaaaact atttatgagt tttcatgtgc ctatgcaagt
     1801 tcccactctg tgtgaatttc atcatacaaa ttgagcaaac ataaggttta tgtccagtat
     1861 gggttctcag atgttttgta agagttgagc tgtcggtgaa tgccttctca cattgagcac
     1921 atggatacgg tctctctcca gtgtgtgttc tgaaataatg aaaaatagtc ttgcaatatg
     1981 tttctactat tcgagaaaaa atgtaatttt ttttcttatg gtaacctgca atttatatat
     2041 tttttatttg ccgttattga cattattata agaaattgga ggatatcaca aatatcgtaa
     2101 attctccaaa attttgacac ttcactttaa agacaaatgc ggtttttccg agtgtgtctc
     2161 gccacgatct cagtcataat ggtcgctaca ggtgccaaac tttaggcatt tgttatattt
     2221 gatgcagaaa accaagcaca tgaaaattaa aattgtcaag tagacaatga aatccagaca
     2281 ttgttatgat tcattttttt gcgaattcct gcagcccggg ggatccacta gtcggccgta
     2341 cgggcccttt cgtctcgcgc gtttcggtga tgacggtgaa aacctctgac acatgcagct
     2401 cccggagacg gtcacagctt gtctgtaagc ggatgccggg agcagacaag cccgtcaggg
     2461 cgcgtcagcg ggtgttggcg ggtgtcgggg ctggcttaac tatgcggcat cagagcagat
     2521 tgtactgaga gtgcaccata tgcggtgtga aataccgcac agatgcgtaa ggagaaaata
     2581 ccgcatcagg cggccttaag ggcctcgtga tacgcctatt tttataggtt aatgtcatga
     2641 taataatggt ttcttagacg tcaggtggca cttttcgggg aaatgtgcgc ggaaccccta
     2701 tttgtttatt tttctaaata cattcaaata tgtatccgct catgagacaa taaccctgat
     2761 aaatgcttca ataatattga aaaaggaaga gtatgagtat tcaacatttc cgtgtcgccc
     2821 ttattccctt ttttgcggca ttttgccttc ctgtttttgc tcacccagaa acgctggtga
     2881 aagtaaaaga tgctgaagat cagttgggtg cacgagtggg ttacatcgaa ctggatctca
     2941 acagcggtaa gatccttgag agttttcgcc ccgaagaacg ttttccaatg atgagcactt
     3001 ttaaagttct gctatgtggc gcggtattat cccgtattga cgccgggcaa gagcaactcg
     3061 gtcgccgcat acactattct cagaatgact tggttgagta ctcaccagtc acagaaaagc
     3121 atcttacgga tggcatgaca gtaagagaat tatgcagtgc tgccataacc atgagtgata
     3181 acactgcggc caacttactt ctgacaacga tcggaggacc gaaggagcta accgcttttt
     3241 tgcacaacat gggggatcat gtaactcgcc ttgatcgttg ggaaccggag ctgaatgaag
     3301 ccataccaaa cgacgagcgt gacaccacga tgcctgtagc aatggcaaca acgttgcgca
     3361 aactattaac tggcgaacta cttactctag cttcccggca acaattaata gactggatgg
     3421 aggcggataa agttgcagga ccacttctgc gctcggccct tccggctggc tggtttattg
     3481 ctgataaatc tggagccggt gagcgtgggt ctcgcggtat cattgcagca ctggggccag
     3541 atggtaagcc ctcccgtatc gtagttatct acacgacggg gagtcaggca actatggatg
     3601 aacgaaatag acagatcgct gagataggtg cctcactgat taagcattgg taactgtcag
     3661 accaagttta ctcatatata ctttagattg atttaaaact tcatttttaa tttaaaagga
     3721 tctaggtgaa gatccttttt gataatctca tgaccaaaat cccttaacgt gagttttcgt
     3781 tccactgagc gtcagacccc gtagaaaaga tcaaaggatc ttcttgagat cctttttttc
     3841 tgcgcgtaat ctgctgcttg caaacaaaaa aaccaccgct accagcggtg gtttgtttgc
     3901 cggatcaaga gctaccaact ctttttccga aggtaactgg cttcagcaga gcgcagatac
     3961 caaatactgt ccttctagtg tagccgtagt taggccacca cttcaagaac tctgtagcac
     4021 cgcctacata cctcgctctg ctaatcctgt taccagtggc tgctgccagt ggcgataagt
     4081 cgtgtcttac cgggttggac tcaagacgat agttaccgga taaggcgcag cggtcgggct
     4141 gaacgggggg ttcgtgcaca cagcccagct tggagcgaac gacctacacc gaactgagat
     4201 acctacagcg tgagcattga gaaagcgcca cgcttcccga agggagaaag gcggacaggt
     4261 atccggtaag cggcagggtc ggaacaggag agcgcacgag ggagcttcca gggggaaacg
     4321 cctggtatct ttatagtcct gtcgggtttc gccacctctg acttgagcgt cgatttttgt
     4381 gatgctcgtc aggggggcgg agcctatgga aaaacgccag caacgcggcc tttttacggt
     4441 tcctggcctt ttgctggcct tttgctcaca tgttctttcc tgcgttatcc cctgattctg
     4501 tggataaccg tattaccgcc tttgagtgag ctgataccgc tcgccgcagc cgaacgaccg
     4561 agcgcagcga gtcagtgagc gaggaagcgg aagagcgccc aatacgcaaa ccgcctctcc
     4621 ccgcgcgttg gccgattcat taatgcagct ggcacgacag gtttcccgac tggaaagcgg
     4681 gcagtgagcg caacgcaatt aatgtgagtt agctcactca ttaggcaccc caggctttac
     4741 actttatgct tccggctcgt atgttgtgtg gaattgtgag cggataacaa tttcacacag
     4801 gaaacagct
//
