>Addgene plasmid #19333 | pJL44 - Phsp16.48::MosTase::glh-2utr | addgene partial sequence | sequence record 63260 | pGEX-3 5'-CCGGGAGCTGCATGTGTCAGAGG-3'
AAGGGCCCGTACGGCCGACTAGTGGATCCCCCGGGCTGCAGGAATTCGCAAAAAAATGAATCATAACAAT
GTCTGGATTTCATTGTCTACTTGACAATTTTAATTTTCATGTGCTTGGTTTTCTGCATCAAATATAACAA
ATGCCTAAAGTTTGGCACCTGTAGCGACCATTATGACTGAGATCGTGGCGAGACACACTCGGAAAAACCG
CATTTGTCTTTAAAGTGAAGTGTCAAAATTTTGGAGAATTTACGATATTTGTGATATCCTCCAATTTCTT
ATAATAATGTCAATAACGGCAAATAAAAAATATATAAATTGCAGGTTACCATAAGAAAAAAAATTACATT
TTTTCTCGAATAGTAGAAACATATTGCAAGACTATTTTTCATTATTTCAGAACACACACTGGAGAGAGAC
CGTATCCATGTGCTCAATGTGAGAAGGCATTCACCGACAGCTCAACTCTTACAAAACATCTGAGAACCCA
TACTGGACATAAACCTTATGTTTGCTCAATTTGTATGATGAAATTCACACAGAGTGGGAACTTGCATAGG
CACATGAAAACTCATAAATAGTTTTTCCTATTATGGAAGTAATGTTTCTAAATGAATATTGCCATTTTCT
GCAAAATATTTTACAATCCACAAGTCTCGAACAAATTTAATCAATGTCTTGTTTTGATACAATTTAACAA
ATTCACTGTGGAGAGGATTTACTATAAAAACGTTTTACACCAGCAAAAAATCAATAGAACATTTACATGA
TAAGGAGAATATATAAAAAGGGGGCATTATAATTTACTGATACAATATGGACAACATTTGAAGGATATGC
AGATACATGCTAGCTATTCAAAGTATTTGCCGTCGCTCGCGAC
